>Addgene plasmid #200472 | pKLV2-U6gRNA5(ARID2(14))-PGKpuro2ABFP-W | addgene full sequence | sequence record 418720 | Addgene NGS Result
CCCAACGACCCCCGCCCATTGACGTCAATAATGACGTATGTTCCCATAGTAACGCCAATAGGGACTTTCC
ATTGACGTCAATGGGTGGAGTATTTACGGTAAACTGCCCACTTGGCAGTACATCAAGTGTATCATATGCC
AAGTACGCCCCCTATTGACGTCAATGACGGTAAATGGCCCGCCTGGCATTATGCCCAGTACATGACCTTA
TGGGACTTTCCTACTTGGCAGTACATCTACGTATTAGTCATCGCTATTACCATGGTGATGCGGTTTTGGC
AGTACATCAATGGGCGTGGATAGCGGTTTGACTCACGGGGATTTCCAAGTCTCCACCCCATTGACGTCAA
TGGGAGTTTGTTTTGGCACCAAAATCAACGGGACTTTCCAAAATGTCGTAACAACTCCGCCCCATTGACG
CAAATGGGCGGTAGGCGTGTACGGTGGGAGGTCTATATAAGCAGCGCGTTTTGCCTGTACTGGGTCTCTC
TGGTTAGACCAGATCTGAGCCTGGGAGCTCTCTGGCTAACTAGGGAACCCACTGCTTAAGCCTCAATAAA
GCTTGCCTTGAGTGCTTCAAGTAGTGTGTGCCCGTCTGTTGTGTGACTCTGGTAACTAGAGATCCCTCAG
ACCCTTTTAGTCAGTGTGGAAAATCTCTAGCAGTGGCGCCCGAACAGGGACTTGAAAGCGAAAGGGAAAC
CAGAGGAGCTCTCTCGACGCAGGACTCGGCTTGCTGAAGCGCGCACGGCAAGAGGCGAGGGGCGGCGACT
GGTGAGTACGCCAAAAATTTTGACTAGCGGAGGCTAGAAGGAGAGAGATGGGTGCGAGAGCGTCAGTATT
AAGCGGGGGAGAATTAGATCGCGATGGGAAAAAATTCGGTTAAGGCCAGGGGGAAAGAAAAAATATAAAT
TAAAACATATAGTATGGGCAAGCAGGGAGCTAGAACGATTCGCAGTTAATCCTGGCCTGTTAGAAACATC
AGAAGGCTGTAGACAAATACTGGGACAGCTACAACCATCCCTTCAGACAGGATCAGAAGAACTTAGATCA
TTATATAATACAGTAGCAACCCTCTATTGTGTGCATCAAAGGATAGAGATAAAAGACACCAAGGAAGCTT
TAGACAAGATAGAGGAAGAGCAAAACAAAAGTAAGACCACCGCACAGCAAGCGGCCGGCCGCGCTGATCT
TCAGACCTGGAGGAGGAGATATGAGGGACAATTGGAGAAGTGAATTATATAAATATAAAGTAGTAAAAAT
TGAACCATTAGGAGTAGCACCCACCAAGGCAAAGAGAAGAGTGGTGCAGAGAGAAAAAAGAGCAGTGGGA
ATAGGAGCTTTGTTCCTTGGGTTCTTGGGAGCAGCAGGAAGCACTATGGGCGCAGCGTCAATGACGCTGA
CGGTACAGGCCAGACAATTATTGTCTGGTATAGTGCAGCAGCAGAACAATTTGCTGAGGGCTATTGAGGC
GCAACAGCATCTGTTGCAACTCACAGTCTGGGGCATCAAGCAGCTCCAGGCAAGAATCCTGGCTGTGGAA
AGATACCTAAAGGATCAACAGCTCCTGGGGATTTGGGGTTGCTCTGGAAAACTCATTTGCACCACTGCTG
TGCCTTGGAATGCTAGTTGGAGTAATAAATCTCTGGAACAGATTTGGAATCACACGACCTGGATGGAGTG
GGACAGAGAAATTAACAATTACACAAGCTTAATACACTCCTTAATTGAAGAATCGCAAAACCAGCAAGAA
AAGAATGAACAAGAATTATTGGAATTAGATAAATGGGCAAGTTTGTGGAATTGGTTTAACATAACAAATT
GGCTGTGGTATATAAAATTATTCATAATGATAGTAGGAGGCTTGGTAGGTTTAAGAATAGTTTTTGCTGT
ACTTTCTATAGTGAATAGAGTTAGGCAGGGATATTCACCATTATCGTTTCAGACCCACCTCCCAACCCCG
AGGGGACCCGACAGGCCCGAAGGAATAGAAGAAGAAGGTGGAGAGAGAGACAGAGACAGATCCATTCGAT
TAGTGAACGGATCGGCACTGCGTGCGCCAATTCTGCAGACAAATGGCAGTATTCATCCACAATTTTAAAA
GAAAAGGGGGGATTGGGGGGTACAGTGCAGGGGAAAGAATAGTAGACATAATAGCAACAGACATACAAAC
TAAAGAATTACAAAAACAAATTACAAAAATTCAAAATTTTCGGGTTTATTACAGGGACAGCAGAGATCCA
GTTTGGTTAGTACCGGGCCCTACGCGTCCAAGGTCGGGCAGGAAGAGGGCCTATTTCCCATGATTCCTTC
ATATTTGCATATACGATACAAGGCTGTTAGAGAGATAATTAGAATTAATTTGACTGTAAACACAAAGATA
TTAGTACAAAATACGTGACGTAGAAAGTAATAATTTCTTGGGTAGTTTGCAGTTTTAAAATTATGTTTTA
AAATGGACTATCATATGCTTACCGTAACTTGAAAGTATTTCGATTTCTTGGCTTTATATATCTTGTGGAA
AGGACGAAACACCGTTACCGCAGCTAGTGCATCGTTTAAGAGCTATGCTGGAAACAGCATAGCAAGTTTA
AATAAGGCTAGTCCGTTATCAACTTGAAAAAGTGGCACCGAGTCGGTGCTTTTTTTGGATCCAATTCTAC
CGGGTAGGGGAGGCGCTTTTCCCAAGGCAGTCTGGAGCATGCGCTTTAGCAGCCCCGCTGGGCACTTGGC
GCTACACAAGTGGCCTCTGGCCTCGCACACATTCCACATCCACCGGTAGGCGCCAACCGGCTCCGTTCTT
TGGTGGCCCCTTCGCGCCACCTTCTACTCCTCCCCTAGTCAGGAAGTTCCCCCCCGCCCCGCAGCTCGCG
TCGTGCAGGACGTGACAAATGGAAGTAGCACGTCTCACTAGTCTCGTGCAGATGGACAGCACCGCTGAGC
AATGGAAGCGGGTAGGCCTTTGGGGCAGCGGCCAATAGCAGCTTTGCTCCTTCGCTTTCTGGGCTCAGAG
GCTGGGAAGGGGTGGGTCCGGGGGCGGGCTCAGGGGCGGGCTCAGGGGCGGGGCGGGCGCCCGAAGGTCC
TCCGGAGGCCCGGCATTCTGCACGCTTCAAAAGCGCACGTCTGCCGCGCTGTTCTCCTCTTCCTCATCTC
CGGGCCTTTCGACCTGCATCCATCTAGATCTCGAGCAGCTGAAGCTTACCATGACCGAGTACAAGCCCAC
GGTGCGCCTCGCCACCCGCGACGACGTCCCCAGGGCCGTACGCACCCTCGCCGCCGCGTTCGCCGACTAC
CCCGCCACGCGCCACACCGTCGATCCGGACCGCCACATCGAGCGGGTCACCGAGCTGCAAGAACTCTTCC
TCACGCGCGTCGGGCTCGACATCGGCAAGGTGTGGGTCGCGGACGACGGCGCCGCGGTGGCGGTCTGGAC
CACGCCGGAGAGCGTCGAAGCGGGGGCGGTGTTCGCCGAGATCGGCCCGCGCATGGCCGAGTTGAGCGGT
TCCCGGCTGGCCGCGCAGCAACAGATGGAAGGCCTCCTGGCGCCGCACCGGCCCAAGGAGCCCGCGTGGT
TCCTGGCCACCGTCGGCGTCTCGCCCGACCACCAGGGCAAGGGTCTGGGCAGCGCCGTCGTGCTCCCCGG
AGTGGAGGCGGCCGAGCGCGCCGGGGTGCCCGCCTTCCTGGAGACCTCCGCGCCCCGCAACCTCCCCTTC
TACGAGCGGCTCGGCTTCACCGTCACCGCCGACGTCGAGGTGCCCGAAGGACCGCGCACCTGGTGCATGA
CCCGCAAGCCCGGTGCCGGCGGCGGGTCCGGAGGAGAGGGCAGAGGAAGTCTCCTAACATGCGGTGACGT
GGAGGAGAATCCTGGCCCAATGAGCGAGCTGATTAAGGAGAACATGCACATGAAGCTGTACATGGAGGGC
ACCGTGGACAACCATCACTTCAAGTGCACATCCGAGGGCGAAGGCAAGCCCTACGAGGGCACCCAGACCA
TGAGAATCAAGGTGGTCGAGGGCGGCCCTCTCCCCTTCGCCTTCGACATCCTGGCTACTAGCTTCCTCTA
CGGCAGCAAGACCTTCATCAACCACACCCAGGGCATCCCCGACTTCTTCAAGCAGTCCTTCCCTGAGGGC
TTCACATGGGAGAGAGTCACCACATACGAGGACGGGGGCGTGCTGACCGCTACCCAGGACACCAGCCTCC
AGGACGGCTGCCTCATCTACAACGTCAAGATCAGAGGGGTGAACTTCACATCCAACGGCCCTGTGATGCA
GAAGAAAACACTCGGCTGGGAGGCCTTCACCGAGACGCTGTACCCCGCTGACGGCGGCCTGGAAGGCAGA
AACGACATGGCCCTGAAGCTCGTGGGCGGGAGCCATCTGATCGCAAACATCAAGACCACATATAGATCCA
AGAAACCCGCTAAGAACCTCAAGATGCCTGGCGTCTACTATGTGGACTACAGACTGGAAAGAATCAAGGA
GGCCAACAACGAGACCTACGTCGAGCAGCACGAGGTGGCAGTGGCCAGATACTGCGACCTCCCTAGCAAA
CTGGGGCACAAGCTTAATTGAGCGGCCGCTCAACCTCTGGATTACAAAATTTGTGAAAGATTGACTGGTA
TTCTTAACTATGTTGCTCCTTTTACGCTATGTGGATACGCTGCTTTAATGCCTTTGTATCATGCTATTGC
TTCCCGTATGGCTTTCATTTTCTCCTCCTTGTATAAATCCTGGTTGCTGTCTCTTTATGAGGAGTTGTGG
CCCGTTGTCAGGCAACGTGGCGTGGTGTGCACTGTGTTTGCTGACGCAACCCCCACTGGTTGGGGCATTG
CCACCACCTGTCAGCTCCTTTCCGGGACTTTCGCTTTCCCCCTCCCTATTGCCACGGCGGAACTCATCGC
CGCCTGCCTTGCCCGCTGCTGGACAGGGGCTCGGCTGTTGGGCACTGACAATTCCGTGGTGTTGTCGGGG
AAATCATCGTCCTTTCCTTGGCTGCTCGCCTGTGTTGCCACCTGGATTCTGCGCGGGACGTCCTTCTGCT
ACGTCCCTTCGGCCCTCAATCCAGCGGACCTTCCTTCCCGCGGCCTGCTGCCGGCTCTGCGGCCTCTTCC
GCGTCTACGCCTTCGCCCTCAGACGAGTCGGATCTCCCTTTGGGCCGCCTCCCCGCAGGTACCTTTAAGA
CCAATGACTTACAAGGCAGCTGTAGATCTTAGCCACTTTTTAAAAGAAAAGGGGGGACTGGAAGGGCTAA
TTCACTCCCAAAGAAGTCAAGATCTGCTTTTTGCCTGTACTGGGTCTCTCTGGTTAGACCAGAGTCTCTC
TGGTTAGACCAGATCTGAGCCTGGGAGCTCTCTGGCTAACTAGGGAACCCACTGCTTAAGCCTCAATAAA
GCTTGCCTTGAGTGCTTCAAGTAGTGTGTGCCCGTCTGTTGTGTGACTCTGGTAACTAGAGATCCCTCAG
ACCCTTTTAGTCAGTGTGGAAAATCTCTAGCAGTTTAAACCCGCTGATCAGCCTCGACTGTGCCTTCTAG
TTGCCAGCCATCTGTTGTTTGCCCCTCCCCCGTGCCTTCCTTGACCCTGGAAGGTGCCACTCCCACTGTC
CTTTCCTAATAAAATGAGGAAATTGCATCGCATTGTCTGAGTAGGTGTCATTCTATTCTGGGGGGTGGGG
TGGGGCAGGACAGCAAGGGGGAGGATTGGGAAGTCAATAGCAGGCATGCTGGGGATGCGGTGGGCTCTAT
GGGCGGCCGTTAATTAAGCTTTTGTTCCCTTTAGTGAGGGTTAATTGCGCGCTTGGCGTAATCATGGTCA
TAGCTGTTTCCTGTGTGAAATTGTTATCCGCTCACAATTCCACACAACATACGAGCCGGGAGCATAAAGT
GTAAAGCCTGGGGTGCCTAATGAGTGAGCTAACTCACATTAATTGCGTTGCGCTCACTGCCCGCTTTCCA
GTCGGGAAACCTGTCGTGCCAGCTGCATTAATGAATCGGCCAACGCGCGGGGAGAGGCGGTTTGCGTATT
GGGCGCTCTTCCGCTTCCTCGCTCACTGACTCGCTGCGCTCGGTCGTTCGGCTGCGGCGAGCGGTATCAG
CTCACTCAAAGGCGGTAATACGGTTATCCACAGAATCAGGGGATAACGCAGGAAAGAACATGTGAGCAAA
AGGCCAGCAAAAGGCCAGGAACCGTAAAAAGGCCGCGTTGCTGGCGTTTTTCCATAGGCTCCGCCCCCCT
GACGAGCATCACAAAAATCGACGCTCAAGTCAGAGGTGGCGAAACCCGACAGGACTATAAAGATACCAGG
CGTTTCCCCCTGGAAGCTCCCTCGTGCGCTCTCCTGTTCCGACCCTGCCGCTTACCGGATACCTGTCCGC
CTTTCTCCCTTCGGGAAGCGTGGCGCTTTCTCATAGCTCACGCTGTAGGTATCTCAGTTCGGTGTAGGTC
GTTCGCTCCAAGCTGGGCTGTGTGCACGAACCCCCCGTTCAGCCCGACCGCTGCGCCTTATCCGGTAACT
ATCGTCTTGAGTCCAACCCGGTAAGACACGACTTATCGCCACTGGCAGCAGCCACTGGTAACAGGATTAG
CAGAGCGAGGTATGTAGGCGGTGCTACAGAGTTCTTGAAGTGGTGGCCTAACTACGGCTACACTAGAAGA
ACAGTATTTGGTATCTGCGCTCTGCTGAAGCCAGTTACCTTCGGAAAAAGAGTTGGTAGCTCTTGATCCG
GCAAACAAACCACCGCTGGTAGCGGTGGTTTTTTTGTTTGCAAGCAGCAGATTACGCGCAGAAAAAAAGG
ATCTCAAGAAGATCCTTTGATCTTTTCTACGGGGTCTGACGCTCAGTGGAACGAAAACTCACGTTAAGGG
ATTTTGGTCATGAGATTATCAAAAAGGATCTTCACCTAGATCCTTTTAAATTAAAAATGAAGTTTTAAAT
CAATCTAAAGTATATATGAGTAAACTTGGTCTGACAGTTACCAATGCTTAATCAGTGAGGCACCTATCTC
AGCGATCTGTCTATTTCGTTCATCCATAGTTGCCTGACTCCCCGTCGTGTAGATAACTACGATACGGGAG
GGCTTACCATCTGGCCCCAGTGCTGCAATGATACCGCGAGACCCACGCTCACCGGCTCCAGATTTATCAG
CAATAAACCAGCCAGCCGGAAGGGCCGAGCGCAGAAGTGGTCCTGCAACTTTATCCGCCTCCATCCAGTC
TATTAATTGTTGCCGGGAAGCTAGAGTAAGTAGTTCGCCAGTTAATAGTTTGCGCAACGTTGTTGCCATT
GCTACAGGCATCGTGGTGTCACGCTCGTCGTTTGGTATGGCTTCATTCAGCTCCGGTTCCCAACGATCAA
GGCGAGTTACATGATCCCCCATGTTGTGCAAAAAAGCGGTTAGCTCCTTCGGTCCTCCGATCGTTGTCAG
AAGTAAGTTGGCCGCAGTGTTATCACTCATGGTTATGGCAGCACTGCATAATTCTCTTACTGTCATGCCA
TCCGTAAGATGCTTTTCTGTGACTGGTGAGTACTCAACCAAGTCATTCTGAGAATAGTGTATGCGGCGAC
CGAGTTGCTCTTGCCCGGCGTCAATACGGGATAATACCGCGCCACATAGCAGAACTTTAAAAGTGCTCAT
CATTGGAAAACGTTCTTCGGGGCGAAAACTCTCAAGGATCTTACCGCTGTTGAGATCCAGTTCGATGTAA
CCCACTCGTGCACCCAACTGATCTTCAGCATCTTTTACTTTCACCAGCGTTTCTGGGTGAGCAAAAACAG
GAAGGCAAAATGCCGCAAAAAAGGGAATAAGGGCGACACGGAAATGTTGAATACTCATACTCTTCCTTTT
TCAATATTATTGAAGCATTTATCAGGGTTATTGTCTCATGAGCGGATACATATTTGAATGTATTTAGAAA
AATAAACAAATAGGGGTTCCGCGCACATTTCCCCGAAAAGTGCCACCTAAATTGTAAGCGTTAATATTTT
GTTAAAATTCGCGTTAAATTTTTGTTAAATCAGCTCATTTTTTAACCAATAGGCCGAAATCGGCAAAATC
CCTTATAAATCAAAAGAATAGACCGAGATAGGGT
[37 nt withheld, positions 8085-8121]
AAAGAACGTGGACTCCAACGTCAAAGG
[49 nt withheld, positions 8149-8197]
T
[91 nt withheld, positions 8199-8289]
G
[124 nt withheld, positions 8291-8414]
CCCATTCGCCATTCAGGCTGCGCAACTGTTGGGAAGGGCGATCGGTGCGGGCCTCTTCGCTATTACGCCA
GCTGGCGAAAGGGGGATGTGCTGCAAGGCGATTAAGTTGGGTAACGCCAGGGTTTTCCCAGTCACGACGT
TGTAAAACGACGGCCAGTGAGCGCGCGTAATACGACTCACTATAGGGCGAATTGACTAGTACATAACTTA
CGGTAAATGGCCCGCCTGGCTGACCG
Features (pLannotate 1.2.2; 28 found; start..end, strand, type, name):
    265..464     +  promoter       CMV promoter: human cytomegalovirus (CMV) immediate early promoter
    482..662     +  LTR            5' LTR (truncated): truncated 5' long terminal repeat (LTR) from HIV-1
    709..834     +  misc_feature   HIV-1 Ψ: packaging signal of human immunodeficiency virus type 1
    818..1156    +  CDS            HIV-1 gag (fragment): gag protein from human immunodeficiency virus 1; gag
   1333..1566    +  misc_feature   RRE: The Rev response element (RRE) of HIV-1 allows for Rev-dependent mRNA export from the nucleus to the cytoplasm.
   1943..2043    +  CDS            Rev (fragment): human immunodeficiency virus 1 (HIV-1) Rev protein; rev; enhances nuclear export of unspliced and incompletely spliced viral mRNAs
   2093..2210    +  misc_feature   cPPT/CTS: central polypurine tract and central termination sequence of HIV-1
   2285..2525    +  promoter       U6 promoter: RNA polymerase III promoter for human U6 snRNA
   2572..2639    +  misc_RNA       tracrRNA (fragment): trans-activating CRISPR RNA for the Streptococcus pyogenes CRISPR/Cas9 system
   2662..3161    +  promoter       PGK promoter: mouse phosphoglycerate kinase 1 promoter
   3201..3797    +  CDS            PuroR (fragment): puromycin N-acetyltransferase; pac from Streptomyces; confers resistance to puromycin
   3870..4568    +  CDS            TagBFP: TagBFP is a basic (constitutively fluorescent) blue fluorescent protein published in 2008, derived from Entacmaea quadricolor. It is reported to be a very rapidly-maturing monomer with very low acid sensitivity.
   4580..5166    +  misc_feature   WPRE: woodchuck hepatitis virus posttranscriptional regulatory element
   5160..5306    +  CDS            nef (fragment): NEF_HV1LA - Experimental evidence at protein level: Swiss-Prot protein existence level 1. Extracellular Nef protein targets CD4(+) T-lymphocytes for apoptosis by interacting with CXCR4 surface receptors. From Human immunodeficiency virus type 1 group M subtype B (isolate Lai) (HIV-1).
   5314..5492    +  LTR            5' LTR (truncated): truncated 5' long terminal repeat (LTR) from HIV-1
   5518..5629    +  polyA_signal   bGH poly(A) signal: bovine growth hormone polyadenylation signal
   5768..5786    -  promoter       T3 promoter: promoter for bacteriophage T3 RNA polymerase
   5831..5847    -  protein_bind   lac operator: The lac repressor binds to the lac operator to inhibit transcription in E. coli. This inhibition can be relieved by adding lactose or isopropyl-β-D-thiogalactopyranoside (IPTG). lac repressor encoded by lacI
   5855..5885    -  promoter       lac promoter: promoter for the E. coli lac operon
   5900..5921    -  protein_bind   CAP binding site: CAP binding activates transcription in the presence of cAMP. E. coli catabolite activator protein
   5934..6026    -  CDS            lacI (fragment): lac repressor; lacI; The lac repressor binds to the lac operator to inhibit transcription in E. coli. This inhibition can be relieved by adding lactose or isopropyl-β-D-thiogalactopyranoside (IPTG).
   6209..6797    -  rep_origin     ori: high-copy-number ColE1/pMB1/pBR322/pUC origin of replication
   6968..7828    -  CDS            AmpR: β-lactamase; bla; confers resistance to ampicillin, carbenicillin, and related antibiotics
   7829..7933    -  promoter       AmpR promoter: bla
   7986..8414    -  rep_origin     f1 ori (sequence partly withheld): f1 bacteriophage origin of replication; arrow indicates direction of (+) strand synthesis
   8419..8574    -  CDS            lacZα (fragment): LacZα fragment of β-galactosidase; lacZ fragment
   8582..8600    +  promoter       T7 promoter: promoter for bacteriophage T7 RNA polymerase
   8614..264     +  enhancer       CMV enhancer (across the origin): human cytomegalovirus immediate early enhancer
