[The description below was written by a language model from this plasmid's Addgene catalogue record and pLannotate feature annotations shown in this document.]
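Description:
pKLV2-U6gRNA5(ARID2(14))-PGKpuro2ABFP-W is an 8,650 bp HIV-1-derived lentiviral vector that delivers a single CRISPR guide RNA against human ARID2 (also known as BAF200), a subunit of a SWI/SNF-family chromatin remodelling complex. It was made by inserting the guide spacer into the BbsI sites of the parental pKLV2-U6gRNA5(BbsI)-PGKpuro2ABFP-W backbone, which destroyed both sites. In bacteria it is maintained through a high-copy ColE1/pUC-type origin and ampicillin resistance. An f1 origin and remnants of a lac/lacZα cloning region with T3 and T7 promoters are also present.

The viral genome is transcribed from a CMV enhancer/promoter fused to a truncated 5' LTR. It carries the Ψ packaging signal with a gag fragment, the RRE for Rev-dependent nuclear export, and the cPPT/CTS. A truncated LTR closes the 3' end and is followed by a bGH polyadenylation signal. This layout is typical of vectors packaged with helper plasmids supplied in trans.

Between the LTRs, a human U6 RNA polymerase III promoter drives the ARID2 spacer joined to a Streptococcus pyogenes Cas9 guide scaffold, which is annotated as a tracrRNA fragment. Downstream, a mouse PGK promoter expresses puromycin N-acetyltransferase linked to TagBFP; the plasmid name indicates a 2A peptide joins them. A WPRE follows to enhance transcript expression. Transduced cells can therefore be selected with puromycin or tracked and sorted by blue fluorescence.

No Cas9 gene is annotated, so the nuclease must come from another source, such as a Cas9-expressing cell line. The associated publication concerns BAF complex function in human T-cell acute lymphoblastic leukemia, which points to use in ARID2 knockout experiments.
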