Addgene plasmid #200472: pKLV2-U6gRNA5(ARID2(14))-PGKpuro2ABFP-W
Purpose: Lentiviral vector expressing gRNA targeting human ARID2
Depositing lab: Kosuke Yusa. Depositing organization: Kyoto University, Institute for Life and Medical Sciences. Publication: Canonical BAF complex regulates the oncogenic program in human T-cell acute lymphoblastic leukemia. Aoki K, Hyuga M, Tarumoto Y, Nishibuchi G, Ueda A, Ochi Y, Sugino S, Mikami T, Kobushi H, Kato I, Akahane K, Inukai T, Takaori-Kondo A, Takita J, Ogawa S, Yusa K. Blood. 2023 Nov 3:blood.2023020857. doi: 10.1182/blood.2023020857. PubMed 37922452.
Backbone
  Vector backbone: pKLV2-U6gRNA5(BbsI)-PGKpuro2ABFP-W
  Backbone manufacturer: addgene
  Backbone size w/o insert (bp): 8648
  Total vector size (bp): 8650
  Vector type: Lentiviral
  Selectable markers: Puromycin
Growth in bacteria
  Bacterial resistance: Ampicillin, 100 μg/mL
  Growth temperature: 37°C
  Growth strain: NEB Stable
  Copy number: Unknown
Gene/Insert
  Gene/Insert name: ARID2(14)
  gRNA/shRNA sequence: TTACCGCAGCTAGTGCATC
  Species: H. sapiens (human)
  Entrez Gene: ARID2 (a.k.a. BAF200, CSS6, SMARCF3, ZIPZAP, p200)
  Cloning method: Restriction Enzyme; 5′ cloning site BbsI (destroyed during cloning); 3′ cloning site BbsI (destroyed during cloning)
  Sequencing primers: 5′ AGATAATTAGAATTAATTTGACTG
Terms and licenses: Academic/Nonprofit Terms; Industry Terms: Not Available to Industry
How to cite: pKLV2-U6gRNA5(ARID2(14))-PGKpuro2ABFP-W was a gift from Kosuke Yusa (Addgene plasmid # 200472 ; http://n2t.net/addgene:200472 ; RRID:Addgene_200472)
